Addgene plasmid #126317: pGWB14-LYX099
Purpose: With a Nicotiana benthamiana transcription factor in PGWB14 backbone, for Agrobacterium mediated transient or stable expression corresponding transcription factor fused with a C-terminal HA tag.
Depositing lab: Silin Zhong. Depositing organization: Chinese University of Hong Kong.
Backbone
  Vector backbone: pGWB14
  Vector type: Plant Expression
  Selectable markers: Hygromycin
Growth in bacteria
  Bacterial resistance: Kanamycin, 50 μg/mL
  Growth temperature: 37°C
  Growth strain: DH5alpha
  Copy number: Low Copy
Gene/Insert
  Gene/Insert name: Niben101Scf02730g01028.1
  Species: Nicotiana benthamiana
  Promoter: CaMV 35S
  Tag / fusion protein: HA (C terminal on insert)
  Cloning method: Gibson Cloning
Terms and licenses: Academic/Nonprofit Terms; Industry Terms: Not Available to Industry
How to cite: pGWB14-LYX099 was a gift from Silin Zhong (Addgene plasmid # 126317 ; http://n2t.net/addgene:126317 ; RRID:Addgene_126317)
