[The description below was written by a language model from this plasmid's Addgene catalogue record and pLannotate feature annotations shown in this document.]
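Description:
pGWB14-LYX099 is a plant binary expression vector built on the pGWB14 backbone, intended for Agrobacterium-mediated transient or stable expression of a Nicotiana benthamiana transcription factor (gene model Niben101Scf02730g01028.1). The backbone is a low-copy, broad-host-range IncP-type replicon. It carries oriV with its activator gene trfA, plus oriT and traJ for mobilisation, so it can be maintained in both E. coli and Agrobacterium. A kanamycin resistance gene provides bacterial selection. The annotation also picks up backbone remnants, including tetR, a tetA fragment, an IS1 element and a partial ColE1-type origin.

Between the nopaline-type right and left T-DNA borders lie three CaMV 35S-driven cassettes. The main one places the transcription factor coding sequence downstream of the 35S promoter, flanked by attB1 and attB2 sites. It is followed by a 3xHA tag and the NOS terminator, giving a C-terminally HA-tagged protein. The record lists Gibson assembly as the cloning method. The annotation tool labels the insert by similarity to the Arabidopsis homeodomain-leucine zipper protein HAT5/ATHB-1, which suggests an HD-Zip-type factor, although the record does not state its family. A second cassette, not mentioned in the catalogue fields, expresses the tomato bushy stunt virus P19 silencing suppressor with a CaMV poly(A) signal. P19 is commonly co-expressed to boost transient expression in infiltrated leaves. The third, in reverse orientation, expresses a hygromycin phosphotransferase gene with a NOS terminator for selecting stable transformants.

The HA tag permits detection or immunoprecipitation of the transcription factor, but the record does not specify particular downstream assays.
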