Features (pLannotate 1.2.2; 36 found; start..end, strand, type, name):
      3..89      -  CDS            traI (fragment): TRAI6_ECOLX - Experimental evidence at protein level: Swiss-Prot protein existence level 1. The initiation process of transfer DNA synthesis requires the interaction of at least three plasmid-specific components (TraH, I, and J) at the transfer origin resulting in the assembly of a specialised nucleoprotein complex - the relaxosome. Site- and strand-specific cleavage at the transfer origin is dependent on TraI and TraJ. From Escherichia coli.
    127..498     -  CDS            traJ: oriT-recognizing protein; traJ
    531..640     -  oriT           oriT: incP origin of transfer
    772..962     +  rep_origin     ori (fragment): high-copy-number ColE1/pMB1/pBR322/pUC origin of replication
   1321..1971    -  CDS            TetR: tetracycline resistance regulatory protein; tetR
   2077..2326    +  CDS            TcR (fragment): tetracycline efflux protein; tetA; confers resistance to tetracycline
   2436..2460    -  misc_feature   RB T-DNA repeat: right border repeat from nopaline C58 T-DNA
   2490..2508    +  misc_feature   MCS (fragment): pUC18/19 multiple cloning site
   2559..2904    +  promoter       CaMV 35S promoter: strong constitutive promoter from cauliflower mosaic virus
   2856..2902    +  promoter       minimal CaMV 35S promoter: minimal 35S promoter from cauliflower mosaic virus
   2914..2932    -  misc_feature   MCS (fragment): pUC18/19 multiple cloning site
   2943..3458    +  CDS            P19_TBSVC: Experimental evidence at protein level: Swiss-Prot protein existence level 1. Acts as a suppressor of RNA-mediated gene silencing, also known as post-transcriptional gene silencing (PTGS), a mechanism of plant viral defense that limits the accumulation of viral RNAs. Binds to short interfering RNAs (siRNAs) with high affinity. Acts as a molecular caliper to specifically select siRNAs based on the length of the duplex region of the RNA (By similarity). From Tomato bushy stunt virus (strain Cherry) (TBSV).
   3531..3707    +  polyA_signal   CaMV poly(A) signal: cauliflower mosaic virus polyadenylation signal
   4210..4551    +  promoter       CaMV 35S promoter: strong constitutive promoter from cauliflower mosaic virus
   4577..4601    +  protein_bind   attB1: mutant version of attB; recombination site for the Gateway® BP reaction BP Clonase™
   4613..5461    +  CDS            HAT5: HAT5_ARATH - Also known as ATHB-1. Experimental evidence at protein level: Swiss-Prot protein existence level 1. Probable transcription activator involved in leaf development. Binds to the DNA sequence 5'-CAAT[AT]ATTG-3'. From Arabidopsis thaliana (Mouse-ear cress).
   5472..5496    -  protein_bind   attB2: mutant version of attB; recombination site for the Gateway® BP reaction BP Clonase™
   5525..5614    +  CDS            3xHA: three tandem HA epitope tags
   5648..5900    +  terminator     NOS terminator: nopaline synthase terminator and poly(A) signal
   6329..6581    -  terminator     NOS terminator: nopaline synthase terminator and poly(A) signal
   6605..7033    -  CDS            nos (fragment): DHNO_AGRT7 - Protein inferred from homology: Swiss-Prot protein existence level 3. From Agrobacterium tumefaciens (strain T37).
   7049..8074    -  CDS            HygR: aminoglycoside phosphotransferase from E. coli; aph(4)-Ia; confers resistance to hygromycin
   8084..8428    -  promoter       CaMV 35S promoter: strong constitutive promoter from cauliflower mosaic virus
   8085..8131    -  promoter       minimal CaMV 35S promoter: minimal 35S promoter from cauliflower mosaic virus
   8534..8689    +  CDS            lacZα (fragment) (sequence partly withheld): LacZα fragment of β-galactosidase; lacZ fragment
   8687..8987    +  rep_origin     M13 ori (fragment) (sequence partly withheld): M13 bacteriophage origin of replication; arrow indicates direction of (+) strand synthesis
   8988..9118    +  CDS            lacI (fragment): lac repressor; lacI; The lac repressor binds to the lac operator to inhibit transcription in E. coli. This inhibition can be relieved by adding lactose or isopropyl-β-D-thiogalactopyranoside (IPTG).
   9172..9196    -  misc_feature   LB T-DNA repeat: left border repeat from nopaline C58 T-DNA
  10653..10772   -  CDS            tetR (fragment): TETR1_ECOLX - Experimental evidence at protein level: Swiss-Prot protein existence level 1. TetR is the repressor of the tetracycline resistance element; its N-terminal region forms a helix-turn-helix structure and binds DNA. Binding of tetracycline to TetR reduces the repressor affinity for the tetracycline resistance gene (tetA) promoter operator sites. From Escherichia coli.
  10792..11940   -  CDS            trfA: trans-acting replication protein that binds to and activates oriV
  12239..13033   -  CDS            KanR: aminoglycoside phosphotransferase; aphA-3; confers resistance to kanamycin
  13225..13992   +  mobile_element IS1: prokaryotic transposable element IS1
  14001..14150   -  CDS            satA (fragment): STA_BACSU - Also known as yyaR. Experimental evidence at protein level: Swiss-Prot protein existence level 1. Involved in resistance to streptothricin, a broad-spectrum antibiotic produced by streptomycetes. Detoxifies streptothricin via acetylation of the beta amino group of the first beta-lysyl moiety of streptothricin. From Bacillus subtilis (strain 168).
  14149..14343   -  CDS            satA (fragment): STA_BACSU - Also known as yyaR. Experimental evidence at protein level: Swiss-Prot protein existence level 1. Involved in resistance to streptothricin, a broad-spectrum antibiotic produced by streptomycetes. Detoxifies streptothricin via acetylation of the beta amino group of the first beta-lysyl moiety of streptothricin. From Bacillus subtilis (strain 168).
  14346..14621   -  CDS            klaC (fragment): KLAC_ECOLX - Also known as telB. Protein predicted: Swiss-Prot protein existence level 4. Belongs to the kla operon, which is associated with cryptic tellurite resistance, and IncW plasmid fertility inhibition. From Escherichia coli.
  14685..15316   -  rep_origin     oriV: incP origin of replication
>Addgene plasmid #126317 | pGWB14-LYX099 | addgene full sequence | sequence record 247081 | Addgene NGS Result
TCGGTCTTGCCTTGCTCGTCGGTGATGTACTTCACCAGCTCCGCGAAGTCGCTCTTCTTGATGGAGCGCA
TGGGGACGTGCTTGGCAATCACGCGCACCCCCCGGCCGTTTTAGCGGCTAAAAAAGTCATGGCTCTGCCC
TCGGGCGGACCACGCCCATCATGACCTTGCCAAGCTCGTCCTGCTTCTCTTCGATCTTCGCCAGCAGGGC
GAGGATCGTGGCATCACCGAACCGCGCCGTGCGCGGGTCGTCGGTGAGCCAGAGTTTCAGCAGGCCGCCC
AGGCGGCCCAGGTCGCCATTGATGCGGGCCAGCTCGCGGACGTGCTCATAGTCCACGACGCCCGTGATTT
TGTAGCCCTGGCCGACGGCCAGCAGGTAGGCCGACAGGCTCATGCCGGCCGCCGCCGCCTTTTCCTCAAT
CGCTCTTCGTTCGTCTGGAAGGCAGTACACCTTGATAGGTGGGCTGCCCTTCCTGGTTGGCTTGGTTTCA
TCAGCCATCCGCTTGCCCTCATCTGTTACGCCGGCGGTAGCCGGCCAGCCTCGCAGAGCAGGATTCCCGT
TGAGCACCGCCAGGTGCGAATAAGGGACAGTGAAGAAGGAACACCCGCTCGCGGGTGGGCCTACTTCACC
TATCCTGCCCGGCTGACGCCGTTGGATACACCAAGGAAAGTCTACACGAACCCTTTGGCAAAATCCTGTA
TATCGTGCGAAAAAGGATGGATATACCGAAAAAATCGCTATAATGACCCCGAAGCAGGGTTATGCAGCGG
AAAAGCGCCACGCTTCCCGAAGGGAGAAAGGCGGACAGGTATCCGGTAAGCGGCAGGGTCGGAACAGGAG
AGCGCACGAGGGAGCTTCCAGGGGGAAACGCCTGGTATCTTTATAGTCCTGTCGGGTTTCGCCACCTCTG
ACTTGAGCGTCGATTTTTGTGATGCTCGTCAGGGGGGCGGAGCCTATGGAAAAACGCCAGCAACGCGGCC
TTTTTACGGTTCCTGGCCTTTTGCTGGCCTTTTGCTCACATGTTCTTTCCTGCGTTATCCCCTGATTCTG
TGGATAACCGTATTACCGCCTTTGAGTGAGCTGATACCGCTCGCCGCAGCCGAACGACCGAGCGCAGCGA
GTCAGTGAGCGAGGAAGCGGAAGAGCGCCAGAAGGCCGCCAGAGAGGCCGAGCGCGGCCGTGAGGCTTGG
ACGCTAGGGCAGGGCATGAAAAAGCCCGTAGCGGGCTGCTACGGGCGTCTGACGCGGTGGAAAGGGGGAG
GGGATGTTGTCTACATGGCTCTGCTGTAGTGAGTGGGTTGCGCTCCGGCAGCGGTCCTGATCAATCGTCA
CCCTTTCTCGGTCCTTCAACGTTCCTGACAACGAGCCTCCTTTTCGCCAATCCATCGACAATCACCGCGA
GTCCCTGCTCGAACGCTGCGTCCGGACCGGCTTCGTCGAAGGCGTCTATCGCGGCCCGCAACAGCGGCGA
GAGCGGAGCCTGTTCAACGGTGCCGCCGCGCTCGCCGGCATCGCTGTCGCCGGCCTGCTCCTCAAGCACG
GCCCCAACAGTGAAGTAGCTGATTGTCATCAGCGCATTGACGGCGTCCCCGGCCGAAAAACCCGCCTCGC
AGAGGAAGCGAAGCTGCGCGTCGGCCGTTTCCATCTGCGGTGCGCCCGGTCGCGTGCCGGCATGGATGCG
CGCGCCATCGCGGTAGGCGAGCAGCGCCTGCCTGAAGCTGCGGGCATTCCCGATCAGAAATGAGCGCCAG
TCGTCGTCGGCTCTCGGCACCGAATGCGTATGATTCTCCGCCAGCATGGCTTCGGCCAGTGCGTCGAGCA
GCGCCCGCTTGTTCCTGAAGTGCCAGTAAAGCGCCGGCTGCTGAACCCCCAACCGTTCCGCCAGTTTGCG
TGTCGTCAGACCGTCTACGCCGACCTCGTTCAACAGGTCCAGGGCGGCACGGATCACTGTATTCGGCTGC
AACTTTGTCATGCTTGACACTTTATCACTGATAAACATAATATGTCCACCAACTTATCAGTGATAAAGAA
TCCGCGCGTTCAATCGGACCAGCGGAGGCTGGTCCGGAGGCCAGACGTGAAACCCAACATACCCCTGATC
GTAATTCTGAGCACTGTCGCGCTCGACGCTGTCGGCATCGGCCTGATTATGCCGGTGCTGCCGGGCCTCC
TGCGCGATCTGGTTCACTCGAACGACGTCACCGCCCACTATGGCATTCTGCTGGCGCTGTATGCGTTGGT
GCAATTTGCCTGCGCACCTGTGCTGGGCGCGCTGTCGGATCGTTTCGGGCGGCGGCCAATCTTGCTCGTC
TCGCTGGCCGGCGCCAGATCTGGGGAACCCTGTGGTTGGCATGCACATACAAATGGACGAACGGATAAAC
CTTTTCACGCCCTTTTAAATATCCGATTATTCTAATAAACGCTCTTTTCTCTTAGGTTTACCCGCCAATA
TATCCTGTCAAACACTGATAGTTTAAACGTTGCGATTAAGAATTCGAGCTCGGTACCCCCCTACTCCAAA
AATGTCAAAGATACAGTCTCAGAAGACCAAAGGGCTATTGAGACTTTTCAACAAAGGGTAATTTCGGGAA
ACCTCCTCGGATTCCATTGCCCAGCTATCTGTCACTTCATCGAAAGGACAGTAGAAAAGGAAGGTGGCTC
CTACAAATGCCATCATTGCGATAAAGGAAAGGCTATCATTCAAGATGCCTCTGCCGACAGTGGTCCCAAA
GATGGACCCCCACCCACGAGGAGCATCGTGGAAAAAGAAGACGTTCCAACCACGTCTTCAAAGCAAGTGG
ATTGATGTGACATCTCCACTGACGTAAGGGATGACGCACAATCCCACTATCCTTCGCAAGACCCTTCCTC
TATATAAGGAAGTTCATTTCATTTGGAGAGGACAGCCCAAGCTTCGACTCTAGAGGATCCCCTTAAATCG
ATATGGAACGAGCTATACAAGGAAACGACGCTAGGGAACAAGCTAACAGTGAACGTTGGGATGGAGGATC
AGGAGGTACCACTTCTCCCTTCAAACTTCCTGACGAAAGTCCGAGTTGGACTGAGTGGCGGCTACATAAC
GATGAGACGAATTCGAATCAAGATAATCCCCTTGGTTTCAAGGAAAGCTGGGGTTTCGGGAAAGTTGTAT
TTAAGAGATATCTCAGATACGACAGGACGGAAGCTTCACTGCACAGAGTCCTTGGATCTTGGACGGGAGA
TTCGGTTAACTATGCAGCATCTCGATTTTTCGGTTTCGACCAGATCGGATGTACCTATAGTATTCGGTTT
CGAGGAGTTAGTATCACCGTTTCTGGAGGGTCTCGAACTCTTCAGCATCTCTGTGAGATGGCAATTCGGT
CTAAGCAAGAACTGCTACAGCTTGCCCCAATCGAAGTGGAAAGTAATGTATCAAGAGGATGCCCTGAAGG
TACTCAAACCTTCGAAAAAGAAAGCGAGTAAGTCGAGGGCGAGCTCGAATTCGGTACGCTGAAATCACCA
GTCTCTCTCTACAAATCTATCTCTCTCTATTTTCTCCATAAATAATGTGTGAGTAGTTTCCCGATAAGGG
AAATTAGGGTTCTTATAGGGTTTCGCTCATGTGTTGAGCATATAAGAAACCCTTAGTATGTATTTGTATT
TGTAAAATACTTCTATCAATAAAATTTCTAATTCCTAAAACCAAAATCCAGTACTAAAATCCAGATCTCC
CTGCAGGTCCCCAGATTAGCCTTTTCAATTTCAGAAAGAATGCTAACCCACAGATGGTTAGAGAGGCTTA
CGCAGCAGGTCTCATCAAGACGATCTACCCGAGCAATAATCTCCAGGAAATCAAATACCTTCCCAAGAAG
GTTAAAGATGCAGTCAAAAGATTCAGGACTAACTGCATCAAGAACACAGAGAAAGATATATTTCTCAAGA
TCAGAAGTACTATTCCAGTATGGACGATTCAAGGCTTGCTTCACAAACCAAGGCAAGTAATAGAGATTGG
AGTCTCTAAAAAGGTAGTTCCCACTGAATCAAAGGCCATGGAGTCAAAGATTCAAATAGAGGACCTAACA
GAACTCGCCGTAAAGACTGGCGAACAGTTCATACAGAGTCTCTTACGACTCAATGACAAGAAGAAAATCT
TCGTCAACATGGTGGAGCACGACACACTTGTCTACTCCAAAAATATCAAAGATACAGTCTCAGAAGACCA
AAGGGCAATTGAGACTTTTCAACAAAGGGTAATATCCGGAAACCTCCTCGGATTCCATTGCCCAGCTATC
TGTCACTTTATTGTGAAGATAGTGGAAAAGGAAGGTGGCTCCTACAAATGCCATCATTGCGATAAAGGAA
AGGCCATCGTTGAAGATGCCTCTGCCGACAGTGGTCCCAAAGATGGACCCCCACCCACGAGGAGCATCGT
GGAAAAAGAAGACGTTCCAACCACGTCTTCAAAGCAAGTGGATTGATGTGATATCTCCACTGACGTAAGG
GATGACGCACAATCCCACTATCCTTCGCAAGACCCTTCCTCTATATAAGGAAGTTCATTTCATTTGGAGA
GAACACGGGGGACTCTAGAGTTATCAACAAGTTTGTACAAAAAAGCAGGCTCCACCACTAGTATGGGATC
TGGGCATATATTTTTCGACCCGTCTTGTCACGGCAACATGTTGTTCCTTGGGAATTCAGATCCTGTTTTC
CGAGGATCTTCGATGATGAAGATGGAGAACTCCTCAAAGAAGCGACCTTTCTTTAGCTCGCCGGAGGAAC
TATATGACGAGGAATATTACGACGAGCAGTCGCCGGAGAAGAAACGCCGTCTCACTCCCGAGCAGGTGCA
CTTGCTGGAGAAGAGCTTTGAGACGGAGAACAAGCTGGAGCCAGAGCGTAAGACTCAGCTAGCCAAGAAG
CTTGGCCTGCAGCCCAGGCAGGTGGCTGTGTGGTTCCAAAACCGCCGTGCCCGGTGGAAGACCAAGACGC
TTGAAAGAGATTATGATCAGCTCAAATCCTCTTATGACTCTCTTCTCTCTGATTTTGACTCCATGCGCAA
AGATAATGAGAAGCTCAAAGCTGAGGTGGTTTCATTGATGGAGAAGTTGCAGGGGAAAGTGGTTGGTGAA
GGAGGGGTAACAAGTGAAAAATGTGAGGTTTTGGAGGTAGACGCTATGACCCTTCAAGTGAAGGTGAAGG
CGGAGGACAGGCTGAGCAGTGGCAGCGGCGGAAGCGCGGTGGTAGATGAACACAGTCCACAGCTGGTGGA
CAGTGGGGACTCCTATTTTCACACTGGTCATATTGAAGAGTATCCAATAGGGGCTGGAGGATGCAATAAT
ATTCCTCCACCTATGGATGGTTTGCAGTCAGAGGAGGATGATGGTAGTGATGATGGCGGCGGCCGTGGCT
ACTTCTCTAATGTCTTTGTGGCGGCAGAGGAGCAGCAACATGAAGAAGGAGAGCCTATTGGATGGTTCTG
GTCTCCCGGGGACCCAGCTTTCTTGTACAAAGTGGTTGATAACAGCGGGTTAATTAACATCTTTTACCCA
TACGATGTTCCTGACTATGCGGGCTATCCCTATGACGTCCCGGACTATGCAGGATCCTATCCATATGACG
TTCCAGATTACGCTGCTCAGTGCAGCGCTTAGAGCTCGAATTTCCCCGATCGTTCAAACATTTGGCAATA
AAGTTTCTTAAGATTGAATCCTGTTGCCGGTCTTGCGATGATTATCATATAATTTCTGTTGAATTACGTT
AAGCATGTAATAATTAACATGTAATGCATGACGTTATTTATGAGATGGGTTTTTATGATTAGAGTCCCGC
AATTATACATTTAATACGCGATAGAAAACAAAATATAGCGCGCAAACTAGGATAAATTATCGCGCGCGGT
GTCATCTATGTTACTAGATCGGGAATTAGCTTCATCAACGCAAGACATGCGCACGACCGTCTGACAGGAG
AGGAATTTCCGACGAGCACAGAAAGGACTTGCTCTTGGACGTAGGCCTATTTCTCAGGCACATGTATCAA
GTGTTCGGACGTGGGTTTTCGATGGTGTATCAGCCGCCGCCAACTGGGAGATGAGGAGGCTTTCTTGGGG
GGCAGTCAGCAGTTCATTTCACAAGACAGAGGAACTTGTAAGGAGATGCACTGATTTATCTTGGCGCAAA
CCAGCAGGACGAATTAGTGGGAATAGCCCGCGAATATCTAAGTTATGCCTGTCGGCATGAGCAGAAACTT
CCAATTCGAAACAGTTTGGAGAGGTTGTTTTTGGGCATACCTTTTGTTAGTCAGCCTCTCGATTGCTCAT
CGTCATTACACAGTACCGAAGTTTGATCGATCTAGTAACATAGATGACACCGCGCGCGATAATTTATCCT
AGTTTGCGCGCTATATTTTGTTTTCTATCGCGTATTAAATGTATAATTGCGGGACTCTAATCATAAAAAC
CCATCTCATAAATAACGTCATGCATTACATGTTAATTATTACATGCTTAACGTAATTCAACAGAAATTAT
ATGATAATCATCGCAAGACCGGCAACAGGATTCAATCTTAAGAAACTTTATTGCCAAATGTTTGAACGAT
CTGCTTCGACGCACTCCTTCTTTACTCCACCATCTCGTCCTTATTGAAAACGTGGGTAGCACCAAAACGA
ATCAAGTCGCTGGAACTGAAGTTACCAATCACGCTGGATGATTTGCCAGTTGGATTAATCTTGCCTTTCC
CCGCATGAATAATATTGATGAATGCATGCGTGAGGGGTATTTCGATTTTGGCAATAGCTGCAATTGCCGC
GACATCCTCCAACGAGCATAATTCTTCAGAAAAATAGCGATGTTCCATGTTGTCAGGGCATGCATGATGC
ACGTTATGAGGTGACGGTGCTAGGCAGTATTCCCTCAAAGTTTCATAGTCAGTATCATATTCATCATTGC
ATTCCTGCAAGAGAGAATTGAGACGCAATCCACACGCTGCGGCAACCTTCCGGCGTTCGTGGTCTATTTG
CTCTTGGACGTTGCAAACGTAAGTGTTGGATCCCGGTCGGCATCTACTCTATTCCTTTGCCCTCGGACGA
GTGCTGGGGCGTCGGTTTCCACTATCGGCGAGTACTTCTACACAGCCATCGGTCCAGACGGCCGCGCTTC
TGCGGGCGATTTGTGTACGCCCGACAGTCCCGGCTCCGGATCGGACGATTGCGTCGCATCGACCCTGCGC
CCAAGCTGCATCATCGAAATTGCCGTCAACCAAGCTCTGATAGAGTTGGTCAAGACCAATGCGGAGCATA
TACGCCCGGAGCCGCGGCGATCCTGCAAGCTCCGGATGCCTCCGCTCGAAGTAGCGCGTCTGCTGCTCCA
TACAAGCCAACCACGGCCTCCAGAAGAAGATGTTGGCGACCTCGTATTGGGAATCCCCGAACATCGCCTC
GCTCCAGTCAATGACCGCTGTTATGCGGCCATTGTCCGTCAGGACATTGTTGGAGCCGAAATCCGCGTGC
ACGAGGTGCCGGACTTCGGGGCAGTCCTCGGCCCAAAGCATCAGCTCATCGAGAGCCTGCGCGACGGACG
CACTGACGGTGTCGTCCATCACAGTTTGCCAGTGATACACATGGGGATCAGCAATCGCGCATATGAAATC
ACGCCATGTAGTGTATTGACCGATTCCTTGCGGTCCGAATGGGCCGAACCCGCTCGTCTGGCTAAGATCG
GCCGCAGCGATCGCATCCATGGCCTCCGCGACCGGCTGCAGAACAGCGGGCAGTTCGGTTTCAGGCAGGT
CTTGCAACGTGACACCCTGTGCACGGCGGGAGATGCAATAGGTCAGGCTCTCGCTGAATTCCCCAATGTC
AAGCACTTCCGGAATCGGGAGCGCGGCCGATGCAAAGTGCCGATAAACATAACGATCTTTGTAGAAACCA
TCGGCGCAGCTATTTACCCGCAGGACATATCCACGCCCTCCTACATCGAAGCTGAAAGCACGAGATTCTT
CGCCCTCCGAGAGCTGCATCAGGTCGGAGACGCTGTCGAACTTTTCGATCAGAAACTTCTCGACAGACGT
CGCGGTGAGTTCAGGCTTTTTCATATCGGGGTCGTCCTCTCCAAATGAAATGAACTTCCTTATATAGAGG
AAGGGTCTTGCGAAGGATAGTGGGATTGTGCGTCATCCCTTACGTCAGTGGAGATATCACATCAATCCAC
TTGCTTTGAAGACGTGGTTGGAACGTCTTCTTTTTCCACGATGCTCCTCGTGGGTGGGGGTCCATCTTTG
GGACCACTGTCGGCAGAGGCATCTTGAACGATAGCCTTTCCTTTATCGCAATGATGGCATTTGTAGGTGC
CACCTTCCTTTTCTACTGTCCTTTTGATGAAGTGACAGATAGCTGGGCAATGGAATCCGAGGAGGTTTCC
CGATATTACCCTTTGTTGAAAAGTCTCAATAGCCCTTTGGTCTTCTGAGACTGTATCTTTGATATTCTTG
GAGTAGACGAGAGTGTCGTGCTCCACCATGTTGACGGATCTCTAGGACGCGTCCTAGAAGCTAATTCACT
GGCCGTCGTTTTACAACGTCGTGACTGGGAAAACCCTGGCGTTACCCAACTTAATCGCCTTGCAGCACAT
CCCCCTTTCGCCAGCTGGCGTAATAGCGAAGAGGCCCGCACCGATCGCCCTTCCCAACAGTTGCGCAGCC
TGAATG
[44 nt withheld, positions 8687-8730]
C
[141 nt withheld, positions 8732-8872]
CCTTTGACGTTGGAGTCCACGTTCTTT
[37 nt withheld, positions 8900-8936]
ACCCTATCTCGGGCTATTCTTTTGATTTATAAGGGATTTTGCCGATTTCGGAACCACCATCAAACAGGAT
TTTCGCCTGCTGGGGCAAACCAGCGTGGACCGCTTGCTGCAACTCTCTCAGGGCCAGGCGGTGAAGGGCA
ATCAGCTGTTGCCCGTCTCACTGGTGAAAAGAAAAACCACCCCAGTACATTAAAAACGTCCGCAATGTGT
TATTAAGTTGTCTAAGCGTCAATTTGTTTACACCACAATATATCCTGCCACCAGCCAGCCAACAGCTCCC
CGACCGGCAGCTCGGCACAAAATCACCACTCGATACAGGCAGCCCATCAGTCCGGGACGGCGTCAGCGGG
AGAGCCGTTGTAAGGCGGCAGACTTTGCTCATGTTACCGATGCTATTCGGAAGAACGGCAACTAAGCTGC
CGGGTTTGAAACACGGATGATCTCGCGGAGGGTAGCATGTTGATTGTAACGATGACAGAGCGTTGCTGCC
TGTGATCAAATATCATCTCCCTCGCAGAGATCCGAATTATCAGCCTTCTTATTCATTTCTCGCTTAACCG
TGACAGGCTGTCGATCTTGAGAACTATGCCGACATAATAGGAAATCGCTGGATAAAGCCGCTGAGGAAGC
TGAGTGGCGCTATTTCTTTAGAAGTGAACGTTGACGATATCAACTCCCCTATCCATTGCTCACCGAATGG
TACAGGTCGGGGACCCGAAGTTCCGACTGTCGGCCTGATGCATCCCCGGCTGATCGACCCCAGATCTGGG
GCTGAGAAAGCCCAGTAAGGAAACAACTGTAGGTTCGAGTCGCGAGATCCCCCGGAACCAAAGGAAGTAG
GTTAAACCCGCTCCGATCAGGCCGAGCCACGCCAGGCCGAGAACATTGGTTCCTGTAGGCATCGGGATTG
GCGGATCAAACACTAAAGCTACTGGAACGAGCAGAAGTCCTCCGGCCGCCAGTTGCCAGGCGGTAAAGGT
GAGCAGAGGCACGGGAGGTTGCCACTTGCGGGTCAGCACGGTTCCGAACGCCATGGAAACCGCCCCCGCC
AGGCCCGCTGCGACGCCGACAGGATCTAGCGCTGCGTTTGGTGTCAACACCAACAGCGCCACGCCCGCAG
TTCCGCAAATAGCCCCCAGGACCGCCATCAATCGTATCGGGCTACCTAGCAGAGCGGCAGAGATGAACAC
GACCATCAGCGGCTGCACAGCGCCTACCGTCGCCGCGACCCCGCCCGGCAGGCGGTAGACCGAAATAAAC
AACAAGCTCCAGAATAGCGAAATATTAAGTGCGCCGAGGATGAAGATGCGCATCCACCAGATTCCCGTTG
GAATCTGTCGGACGATCATCACGAGCAATAAACCCGCCGGCAACGCCCGCAGCAGCATACCGGCGACCCC
TCGGCCTCGCTGTTCGGGCTCCACGAAAACGCCGGACAGATGCGCCTTGTGAGCGTCCTTGGGGCCGTCC
TCCTGTTTGAAGACCGACAGCCCAATGATCTCGCCGTCGATGTAGGCGCCGAATGCCACGGCATCTCGCA
ACCGTTCAGCGAACGCCTCCATGGGCTTTTTCTCCTCGTGCTCGTAAACGGACCCGAACATCTCTGGAGC
TTTCTTCAGGGCCGACAATCGGATCTCGCGGAAATCCTGCACGTCGGCCGCTCCAAGCCGTCGAATCTGA
GCCTTAATCACAATTGTCAATTTTAATCCTCTGTTTATCGGCAGTTCGTAGAGCGCGCCGTGCGTCCCGA
GCGATACTGAGCGAAGCAAGTGCGTCGAGCAGTGCCCGCTTGTTCCTGAAATGCCAGTAAAGCGCTGGCT
GCTGAACCCCCAGCCGGAACTGACCCCACAAGGCCCTAGCGTTTGCAATGCACCAGGTCATCATTGACCC
AGGCGTGTTCCACCAGGCCGCTGCCTCGCAACTCTTCGCAGGCTTCGCCGACCTGCTCGCGCCACTTCTT
CACGCGGGTGGAATCCGATCCGCACATGAGGCGGAAGGTTTCCAGCTTGAGCGGGTACGGCTCCCGGTGC
GAGCTGAAATAGTCGAACATCCGTCGGGCCGTCGGCGACAGCTTGCGGTACTTCTCCCATATGAATTTCG
TGTAGTGGTCGCCAGCAAACAGCACGACGATTTCCTCGTCGATCAGGACCTGGCAACGGGACGTTTTCTT
GCCACGGTCCAGGACGCGGAAGCGGTGCAGCAGCGACACCGATTCCAGGTGCCCAACGCGGTCGGACGTG
AAGCCCATCGCCGTCGCCTGTAGGCGCGACAGGCATTCCTCGGCCTTCGTGTAATACCGGCCATTGATCG
ACCAGCCCAGGTCCTGGCAAAGCTCGTAGAACGTGAAGGTGATCGGCTCGCCGATAGGGGTGCGCTTCGC
GTACTCCAACACCTGCTGCCACACCAGTTCGTCATCGTCGGCCCGCAGCTCGACGCCGGTGTAGGTGATC
TTCACGTCCTTGTTGACGTGGAAAATGACCTTGTTTTGCAGCGCCTCGCGCGGGATTTTCTTGTTGCGCG
TGGTGAACAGGGCAGAGCGGGCCGTGTCGTTTGGCATCGCTCGCATCGTGTCCGGCCACGGCGCAATATC
GAACAAGGAAAGCTGCATTTCCTTGATCTGCTGCTTCGTGTGTTTCAGCAACGCGGCCTGCTTGGCCTCG
CTGACCTGTTTTGCCAGGTCCTCGCCGGCGGTTTTTCGCTTCTTGGTCGTCATAGTTCCTCGCGTGTCGA
TGGTCATCGACTTCGCCAAACCTGCCGCCTCCTGTTCGAGACGACGCGAACGCTCCACGGCGGCCGATGG
CGCGGGCAGGGCAGGGGGAGCCAGTTGCACGCTGTCGCGCTCGATCTTGGCCGTAGCTTGCTGGACCATC
GAGCCGACGGACTGGAAGGTTTCGCGGGGCGCACGCATGACGGTGCGGCTTGCGATGGTTTCGGCATCCT
CGGCGGAAAACCCCGCGTCGATCAGTTCTTGCCTGTATGCCTTCCGGTCAAACGTCCGATTCATTCACCC
TCCTTGCGGGATTGCCCCGACTCACGCCGGGGCAATGTGCCCTTATTCCTGATTTGACCCGCCTGGTGCC
TTGGTGTCCAGATAATCCACCTTATCGGCAATGAAGTCGGTCCCGTAGACCGTCTGGCCGTCCTTCTCGT
ACTTGGTATTCCGAATCTTGCCCTGCACGAATACCAGCGACCCCTTGCCCAAATACTTGCCGTGGGCCTC
GGCCTGAGAGCCAAAACACTTGATGCGGAAGAAGTCGGTGCGCTCCTGCTTGTCGCCGGCATCGTTGCGC
CACATCTAGGTACTAAAACAATTCATCCAGTAAAATATAATATTTTATTTTCTCCCAATCAGGCTTGATC
CCCAGTAAGTCAAAAAATAGCTCGACATACTGTTCTTCCCCGATATCCTCCCTGATCGACCGGACGCAGA
AGGCAATGTCATACCACTTGTCCGCCCTGCCGCTTCTCCCAAGATCAATAAAGCCACTTACTTTGCCATC
TTTCACAAAGATGTTGCTGTCTCCCAGGTCGCCGTGGGAAAAGACAAGTTCCTCTTCGGGCTTTTCCGTC
TTTAAAAAATCATACAGCTCGCGCGGATCTTTAAATGGAGTGTCTTCTTCCCAGTTTTCGCAATCCACAT
CGGCCAGATCGTTATTCAGTAAGTAATCCAATTCGGCTAAGCGGCTGTCTAAGCTATTCGTATAGGGACA
ATCCGATATGTCGATGGAGTGAAAGAGCCTGATGCACTCCGCATACAGCTCGATAATCTTTTCAGGGCTT
TGTTCATCTTCATACTCTTCCGAGCAAAGGACGCCATCGGCCTCACTCATGAGCAGATTGCTCCAGCCAT
CATGCCGTTCAAAGTGCAGGACCTTTGGAACAGGCAGCTTTCCTTCCAGCAATAGCATCATGTCCTTTTC
CCGTTCCACATCATAGGTGGTCCCTTTATACCGGCTGTCCGTCATTTTTAAATATAGGTTTTCATTTTCT
CCCACCAGCTTATATACCTTAGCAGGAGACATTCCTTCCGTATCTTTTACGCAGCGGTATTTTTCGATCA
GTTTTTTCAATTCCGGTGATATTCTCATTTTAGCCATTTATTATTTCCTTCCTCTTTTCTACAGTATTTA
AAGATACCCCAAGAAGCTAATTATAACAAGACGAACTCCAATTCACTGTTCCTTGCATTCTAAAACCTTA
AATACCAGAAAACAGCTTTTTCAAAGTTGTTTTCAAAGTTGGCGTATAACATAGTATCGACGGAGCCGAT
TTTGAAACCACAATTATGGGTGATGCTGCCAACTTACTGATTTAGTGTATGATGGTGTTTTTGAGGTGCT
CCAGTGGCTTCTGTTTCTATCAGCTGTCCCTCCTGTTCAGCTACTGACGGGGTGGTGCGTAACGGCAAAA
GCACCGCCGGACATCAGCGCTATCTCTGCTCTCACTGCCGTAAAACATGGCAACTGCAGTTCACTTACAC
CGCTTCTCAACCCGGTACGCACCAGAAAATCATTGATATGGCCATGAATGGCGTTGGATGCCGGGCAACA
GCCCGCATTATGGGCGTTGGCCTCAACACGATTTTACGTCACTTAAAAAACTCAGGCCGCAGTCGGTAAC
CTCGCGCATACAGCCGGGCAGTGACGTCATCGTCTGCGCGGAAATGGACGAACAGTGGGGCTATGTCGGG
GCTAAATCGCGCCAGCGCTGGCTGTTTTACGCGTATGACAGTCTCCGGAAGACGGTTGTTGCGCACGTAT
TCGGTGAACGCACTATGGCGACGCTGGGGCGTCTTATGAGCCTGCTGTCACCCTTTGACGTGGTGATATG
GATGACGGATGGCTGGCCGCTGTATGAATCCCGCCTGAAGGGAAAGCTGCACGTAATCAGCAAGCGATAT
ACGCAGCGAATTGAGCGGCATAACCTGAATCTGAGGCAGCACCTGGCACGGCTGGGACGGAAGTCGCTGT
CGTTCTCAAAATCGGTGGAGCTGCATGACAAAGTCATCGGGCATTATCTGAACATAAAACACTATCAATA
AGTTGGAGTCATTACCCAATTATGATAGAATTTACAAGCTATAAGGTTATTGTCCTGGGTTTCAAGCATT
AGTCCATGCAAGTTTTTATGCTTTGCCCATTCTATAGATATATTGATAAGCGCGCTGCCTATGCCTTGCC
CCCTGAAATCCTTACATACGGCGATATCTTCTATATAAAAGATATATTATCTTATCAGTATTGTCAATAT
ATTCAAGGCAATCTGCCTCCTCATCCTCTTCATCCTCTTCGTCTTGGTAGCTTTTTAAATATGGCGCTTC
ATAGAGTAATTCTGTAAAGGTCCAATTCTCGTTTTCATACCTCGGTATAATCTTACCTATCACCTCAAAT
GGTTCGCTGGGTTTATCGCACCCCCGAACACGAGCACGGCACCCGCGACCACTATGCCAAGAATGCCCAA
GGTAAAAATTGCCGGCCCCGCCATGAAGTCCGTGAATGCCCCGACGGCCGAAGTGAAGGGCAGGCCGCCA
CCCAGGCCGCCGCCCTCACTGCCCGGCACCTGGTCGCTGAATGTCGATGCCAGCACCTGCGGCACGTCAA
TGCTTCCGGGCGTCGCGCTCGGGCTGATCGCCCATCCCGTTACTGCCCCGATCCCGGCAATGGCAAGGAC
TGCCAGCGCTGCCATTTTTGGGGTGAGGCCGTTCGCGGCCGAGGGGCGCAGCCCCTGGGGGGATGGGAGG
CCCGCGTTAGCGGGCCGGGAGGGTTCGAGAAGGGGGGGCACCCCCCTTCGGCGTGCGCGGTCACGCGCAC
AGGGCGCAGCCCTGGTTAAAAACAAGGTTTATAAATATTGGTTTAAAAGCAGGTTAAAAGACAGGTTAGC
GGTGGCCGAAAAACGGGCGGAAACCCTTGCAAATGCTGGATTTTCTGCCTGTGGACAGCCCCTCAAATGT
CAATAGGTGCGCCCCTCATCTGTCAGCACTCTGCCCCTCAAGTGTCAAGGATCGCGCCCCTCATCTGTCA
GTAGTCGCGCCCCTCAAGTGTCAATACCGCAGGGCACTTATCCCCAGGCTTGTCCACATCATCTGTGGGA
AACTCGCGTAAAATCAGGCGTTTTCGCCGATTTGCGAGGCTGGCCAGCTCCACGTCGCCGGCCGAAATCG
AGCCTGCCCCTCATCTGTCAACGCCGCGCCGGGTGAGTCGGCCCCTCAAGTGTCAACGTCCGCCCCTCAT
CTGTCAGTGAGGGCCAAGTTTTCCGCGAGGTATCCACAACGCCGGCGGCCGCGGTGTCTCGCACACGGCT
TCGACGGCGTTTCTGGCGCGTTTGCAGGGCCATAGACGGCCGCCAGCCCAGCGGCGAGGGCAACCAGCCC
GGTGAGCGTCGGAAAGGCGC
